>Addgene plasmid #154016 | LiOn-CAG∞RFP | depositor full sequence | sequence record 297941 | LiOn-CAG∞RFP sequence 5201 bps
CCACATAGCAGAACTTTAAAAGTGCTCATCATTGGAAAACGTTCTTCGGGGCGAAAACTCTCAAGGATCT
TACCGCTGTTGAGATCCAGTTCGATGTAACCCACTCGTGCACCCAACTGATCTTCAGCATCTTTTACTTT
CACCAGCGTTTCTGGGTGAGCAAAAACAGGAAGGCAAAATGCCGCAAAAAAGGGAATAAGGGCGACACGG
AAATGTTGAATACTCATACTCTTCCTTTTTCAATATTATTGAAGCATTTATCAGGGTTATTGTCTCATGA
GCGGATACATATTTGAATGTATTTAGAAAAATAAACAAATAGGGGTTCCGCGCACATTTCCCCGAAAAGT
GCCACCTGACGTCCCAATGATATCATTTAAATGTCGACATTGATTATTGACTAGTTATTAATAGTAATCA
ATTACGGGGTCATTAGTTCATAGCCCATATATGGAGTTCCGCGTTACATAACTTACGGTAAATGGCCCGC
CTGGCTGACCGCCCAACGACCCCCGCCCATTGACGTCAATAATGACGTATGTTCCCATAGTAACGCCAAT
AGGGACTTTCCATTGACGTCAATGGGTGGACTATTTACGGTAAACTGCCCACTTGGCAGTACATCAAGTG
TATCATATGCCAAGTACGCCCCCTATTGACGTCAATGACGGTAAATGGCCCGCCTGGCATTATGCCCAGT
ACATGACCTTATGGGACTTTCCTACTTGGCAGTACATCTACGTATTAGTCATCGCTATTACCATGGGTCG
AGGTGAGCCCCACGTTCTGCTTCACTCTCCCCATCTCCCCCCCCTCCCCACCCCCAATTTTGTATTTATT
TATTTTTTAATTATTTTGTGCAGCGATGGGGGCGGGGGGGGGGGGGGCGCGCGCCAGGCGGGGCGGGGCG
GGGCGAGGGGCGGGGCGGGGCGAGGCGGAGAGGTGCGGCGGCAGCCAATCAGAGCGGCGCGCTCCGAAAG
TTTCCTTTTATGGCGAGGCGGCGGCGGCGGCGGCCCTATAAAAAGCGAAGCGCGCGGCGGGCGGGAGTCG
CTGCGTTGCCTTCGCCCCGTGCCCCGCTCCGCGCCGCCTCGCGCCGCCCGCCCCGGCTCTGACTGACCGC
GTTACTCCCACAGGTGAGCGGGCGGGACGGCCCTTCTCCTCCGGGCTGTAATTAGCGCTTGGTTTAATGA
CGGCTCGTTTCTTTTCTGTGGCTGCGTGAAAGCCTTAAAGGGCTCCGGGAGGGCCCTTTGTGCGGGGGGG
AGCGGCTCGGGGGGTGCGTGCGTGTGTGTGTGCGTGGGGAGCGCCGCGTGCGGCCCGCGCTGCCCGGCGG
CTGTGAGCGCTGCGGGCGCGGCGCGGGGCTTTGTGCGCTCCGCGTGTGCGCGAGGGGAGCGCGGCCGGGG
GCGGTGCCCCGCGGTGCGGGGGGGCTGCGAGGGGAACAAAGGCTGCGTGCGGGGTGTGTGCGTGGGGGGG
TGAGCAGGGGGTGTGGGCGCGGCGGTCGGGCTGTAACCCCCCCCTGCACCCCCCTCCCCGAGTTGCTGAG
CACGGCCCGGCTTCGGGTGCGGGGCTCCGTGCGGGGCGTGGCGCGGGGCTCGCCGTGCCGGGCGGGGGGT
GGCGGCAGGTGGGGGTGCCGGGCGGGGCGGGGCCGCCTCGGGCCGGGGAGGGCTCGGGGGAGGGGCGCGG
CGGCCCCGGAGCGCCGGCGGCTGTCGAGGCGCGGCGAGCCGCAGCCATTGCCTTTTATGGTAATCGTGCG
AGAGGGCGCAGGGACTTCCTTTGTCCCAAATCTGGCGGAGCCGAAATCTGGGAGGCGCCGCCGCACCCCC
TCTAGCGGGCGCGGGCGAAGCGGTGCGGCGCCGGCAGGAAGGAAATGGGCGGGGAGGGCCTTCGTGCGTC
GCCGCGCCGCCGTCCCCTTCTCCATCTCCAGCCTCGGGGCTGCCGCAGGGGGACGGCTGCCTTCGGGGGG
GACGGGGCAGGGCGGGGTTCGGCTTCTGGCGTGTGACCGGCGGCTCTAGAGCCTCTGCTAACCATGTTCA
TGCCTTCTTCTTTTTCCTACAGCTCCTGGGCAACGTGCTGGTTGTTGTGCTGTCTCATCATTTTGGCAAA
GCACGTGAGGACCGGTGCCACCATGGCCTCCTCCCTTAACCCTAGAAAGATAGTCTGCGTAAAATTGACG
CATGCATCAATTGTAACTGCGGTTTAAACTCCCCAGCATGCCTGCTATTGTCTTCCCAATCCTCCCCCTT
GCTGTCCTGCCCCACCCCACCCCCCAGAATAGAATGACACCTACTCAGACAATGCGATGCAATTTCCTCA
TTTTATTAGGAAAGGACAGTGAGAGTGGCACCTTCCAGGGTCAAGGAAGGCACGGGGGAGGGGCAAACAA
CAGATGGCTGGCAACTAGAAGGCACTAAAGTCGGAGAATTCATTCCCGGGGGAAAAAGATCTTTAGGCGC
CGGTGGAGTGGCGGCCCTCGGCGCGCTCGTACTGTTCCACGATGGTGTAGTCCTCGTTGTGGGAGGTGAT
GTCCAGCTTGATGTCGGTCTTGTAGGCGCCGGGCAGCTGCACGGGCTTCTTGGCCATGTAGGTGGTCTTG
ACCTCGGCGTCGTAGTGGCCGCCGTCCTTCAGCTTCAGCCTCATCTTGATCTCGCCCTTCAGGGCGCCGT
CCTCGGGGTACATCCGCTCGGTGGAGGCCTCCCAGCCCATGGTCTTCTTCTGCATTACGGGGCCGTCGGA
GGGGAAGTTGGTGCCGCGCAGCTTCACCTTGTAGATGAACTCGCCGTCCTGCAGGGAGGAGTCCTGGGTC
ACGGTCACCACGCCGCCGTCCTCGAAGTTCATCACGCGCTCCCACTTGAAGCCCTCGGGGAAGGACAGCT
TCAAGTAGTCGGGGATGTCGGCGGGGTGCTTCACGTAGGCCTTGGAGCCGTACTGGAACTGAGGGGACAG
GATGTCCCAGGCGAAGGGCAGGGGGCCGCCCTTGGTCACCTTCAGCTTGGCGGTCTGGGTGCCCTCGTAG
GGGCGGCCCTCGCCCTCGCCCTCGATCTCGAACTCGTGGCCGTTCACGGAGCCCTCCATGCGCACCTTGA
AGCGCATGAACTCCTTGATGACATTAACCCTAGAAAGATAATCATATTGTGACGTACGTTAAAGATAATC
ATGCGTAAAATTGACGCATGTCCGGAGCCGTAGATATCGGAAAGAAAGCGGCCGCTGCAGGTCGAGGGAT
CTTCATAAGAGAAGAGGGACAGCTATGACTGGGAGTAGTCAGGAGAGGAGGAAAAATCTGGCTAGTAAAA
CATGTAAGGAAAATTTTAGGGATGTTAAAGAAAAAAATAACACAAAACAAAATATAAAAAAAATCTAACC
TCAAGTCAAGGCTTTTCTATGGAATAAGGAATGGACAGCAGGGGGCTGTTTCATATACTGATGACCTCTT
TATAGCCACCTTTGTTCATGGCAGCCAGCATATGGCATATGTTGCCAAACTCTAAACCAAATACTCATTC
TGATGTTTTAAATGATTTGCCCTCCCATATGTCCTTCCGAGTGAGAGACACAAAAAATTCCAACACACTA
TTGCAATGAAAATAAATTTCCTTTATTAGCCAGAAGTCAGATGCTCAAGGGGCTTCATGATGTCCCCATA
ATTTTTGGCAGAGGGAAAAAGATCTCAGTGGTATTTGTGAGCCAGGGCATTGGCCACACCAGCCACCACC
TTCTGATAGGCAGCCTGCACCTGAGGAGTGAATTAGAAGCTTTGAGCAAAAGGCCAGCAAAAGGCCAGGA
ACCGTAAAAAGGCCGCGTTGCTGGCGTTTTTCCATAGGCTCCGCCCCCCTGACGAGCATCACAAAAATCG
ACGCTCAAGTCAGAGGTGGCGAAACCCGACAGGACTATAAAGATACCAGGCGTTTCCCCCTGGAAGCTCC
CTCGTGCGCTCTCCTGTTCCGACCCTGCCGCTTACCGGATACCTGTCCGCCTTTCTCCCTTCGGGAAGCG
TGGCGCTTTCTCATAGCTCACGCTGTAGGTATCTCAGTTCGGTGTAGGTCGTTCGCTCCAAGCTGGGCTG
TGTGCACGAACCCCCCGTTCAGCCCGACCGCTGCGCCTTATCCGGTAACTATCGTCTTGAGTCCAACCCG
GTAAGACACGACTTATCGCCACTGGCAGCAGCCACTGGTAACAGGATTAGCAGAGCGAGGTATGTAGGCG
GTGCTACAGAGTTCTTGAAGTGGTGGCCTAACTACGGCTACACTAGAAGAACAGTATTTGGTATCTGCGC
TCTGCTGAAGCCAGTTACCTTCGGAAAAAGAGTTGGTAGCTCTTGATCCGGCAAACAAACCACCGCTGGT
AGCGGTGGTTTTTTTGTTTGCAAGCAGCAGATTACGCGCAGAAAAAAAGGATCTCAAGAAGATCCTTTGA
TCTTTTCTACGGGGTCTGACGCTCAGTGGAACGAAAACTCACGTTAAGGGATTTTGGTCATGAGATTATC
AAAAAGGATCTTCACCTAGATCCTTTTAAATTAAAAATGAAGTTTTAAATCAATCTAAAGTATATATGAG
TAAACTTGGTCTGACAGTTACCAATGCTTAATCAGTGAGGCACCTATCTCAGCGATCTGTCTATTTCGTT
CATCCATAGTTGCCTGACTCCCCGTCGTGTAGATAACTACGATACGGGAGGGCTTACCATCTGGCCCCAG
TGCTGCAATGATACCGCGAGACCCACGCTCACCGGCTCCAGATTTATCAGCAATAAACCAGCCAGCCGGA
AGGGCCGAGCGCAGAAGTGGTCCTGCAACTTTATCCGCCTCCATCCAGTCTATTAATTGTTGCCGGGAAG
CTAGAGTAAGTAGTTCGCCAGTTAATAGTTTGCGCAACGTTGTTGCCATTGCTACAGGCATCGTGGTGTC
ACGCTCGTCGTTTGGTATGGCTTCATTCAGCTCCGGTTCCCAACGATCAAGGCGAGTTACATGATCCCCC
ATGTTGTGCAAAAAAGCGGTTAGCTCCTTCGGTCCTCCGATCGTTGTCAGAAGTAAGTTGGCCGCAGTGT
TATCACTCATGGTTATGGCAGCACTGCATAATTCTCTTACTGTCATGCCATCCGTAAGATGCTTTTCTGT
GACTGGTGAGTACTCAACCAAGTCATTCTGAGAATAGTGTATGCGGCGACCGAGTTGCTCTTGCCCGGCG
TCAATACGGGATAATACCGCG
Features (pLannotate 1.2.2; 10 found; start..end, strand, type, name):
    228..332     -  promoter       AmpR promoter: bla
    386..765     +  enhancer       CMV enhancer: human cytomegalovirus immediate early enhancer
    768..1043    +  promoter       chicken β-actin promoter: No description available
   1044..2052    +  intron         chimeric intron: chimera between introns from chicken β-actin and rabbit β-globin
   2200..2405    -  polyA_signal   bGH poly(A) signal: bovine growth hormone polyadenylation signal
   2446..3114    -  CDS            mRFP1: mRFP1 is a basic (constitutively fluorescent) red fluorescent protein published in 2002, derived from Discosoma sp.. It is reported to be a somewhat slowly-maturing monomer with low acid sensitivity.
   3542..3597    -  polyA_signal   β-globin poly(A) signal: rabbit β-globin polyadenylation signal (Gil and Proudfoot, 1987)
   3668..3742    -  CDS            HBB (fragment): HBB_PONPY - Experimental evidence at transcript level: Swiss-Prot protein existence level 2. Involved in oxygen transport from the lung to the various peripheral tissues. From Pongo pygmaeus (Bornean orangutan).
   3809..4397    -  rep_origin     ori: high-copy-number ColE1/pMB1/pBR322/pUC origin of replication
   4568..227     -  CDS            AmpR (across the origin): β-lactamase; bla; confers resistance to ampicillin, carbenicillin, and related antibiotics
