>Addgene plasmid #154016 | LiOn-CAG∞RFP | addgene full sequence | sequence record 308108 | Addgene NGS Result
GACATTGATTATTGACTAGTTATTAATAGTAATCAATTACGGGGTCATTAGTTCATAGCCCATATATGGA
GTTCCGCGTTACATAACTTACGGTAAATGGCCCGCCTGGCTGACCGCCCAACGACCCCCGCCCATTGACG
TCAATAATGACGTATGTTCCCATAGTAACGCCAATAGGGACTTTCCATTGACGTCAATGGGTGGAGTATT
TACGGTAAACTGCCCACTTGGCAGTACATCAAGTGTATCATATGCCAAGTACGCCCCCTATTGACGTCAA
TGACGGTAAATGGCCCGCCTGGCATTATGCCCAGTACATGACCTTATGGGACTTTCCTACTTGGCAGTAC
ATCTACGTATTAGTCATCGCTATTACCATGGTCGAGGTGAGCCCCACGTTCTGCTTCACTCTCCCCATCT
CCCCCCCCTCCCCACCCCCAATTTTGTATTTATTTATTTTTTAATTATTTTGTGCAGCGATGGGGGCGGG
GGGGGGGGGGGGGCGCGCCRGGGGGGGGGGGGGGGGGGGGGGGGGGGGGGGGGGSGRGGCGGAGAGGTGC
GGCGGCAGCCAATCAGAGCGGCGCGCTCCGAAAGTTTCCTTTTATGGCGAGGCGGCGGCGGCGGCGGCCC
TATAAAAAGCGAAGCGCGCGGCGGGCGGGAGTCGCTGCGCGCTGCCTTCGCCCCGTGCCCCGCTCCGCCG
CCGCCTCGCGCCGCCCGCCCCGGCTCTGACTGACCGCGTTACTCCCACAGGTGAGCGGGCGGGACGGCCC
TTCTCCTCCGGGCTGTAATTAGCGCTTGGTTTAATGACGGCTTGTTTCTTTTCTGTGGCTGCGTGAAAGC
CTTGAGGGGCTCCGGGAGGGCCCTTTGTGCGGGGGGAGCGGCTCGGGGGGTGCGTGCGTGTGTGTGTGCG
TGGGGAGCGCCGCGTGCGGCTCCGCGCTGCCCGGCGGCTGTGAGCGCTGCGGGCGCGGCGCGGGGCTTTG
TGCGCTCCGCAGTGTGCGCGAGGGGAGCGCGGCCGGGGGCGGTGCCCCGCGGTGCGGGGGGGGCTGCGAG
GGGAACAAAGGCTGCGTGCGGGGTGTGTGCGTGGGGGGGTGAGCAGGGGGTGTGGGCGCGTCGGTCGGGC
TGCAACCCCCCCTGCACCCCCCTCCCCGAGTTGCTGAGCACGGCCCGGCTTCGGGTGCGGGGCTCCGTAC
GGGGCGTGGCGCGGGGCTCGCCGTGCCGGGCGGGGGGTGGCGGCAGGTGGGGGTGCCGGGCGGGGCGGGG
CCGCCTCGGGCCGGGGRGGGCTCGGGGGAGGGGCGCGGCGGCCCCCGGAGCGCCGGCGGCTGTCGAGGCG
CGGCGAGCCGCAGCCATTGCCTTTTATGGTAATCGTGCGAGAGGGCGCAGGGACTTCCTTTGTCCCAAAT
CTGTGCGGAGCCGAAATCTGGGAGGCGCCGCCGCACCCCCTCTAGCGGGCGCGGGGCGAAGCGGTGCGGC
GCCGGCAGGAAGGAAATGGGCGGGGAGGGCCTTCGTGCGTCGCCGCGCCGCCGTCCCCTTCTCCCTCTCC
AGCCTCGGGGCTGTCCGCGGGGGGACGGCTGCCTTCGGGGGGGACGGGGCAGGGCGGGGTTCGGCTTCTG
GCGTGTGACCGGCGGCTCTAGAGCCTCTGCTAACCATGTTCATGCCTTCTTCTTTTTCCTACAGCTCCTG
GGCAACGTGCTGGTTATTGTGCTGTCTCATCATTTTGGCAAAGCACGTGAGGACCGGTGCCACCATGGCC
TCCTCCCTTAACCCTAGAAAGATAGTCTGCGTAAAATTGACGCATGCATCAATTGTAACTGCGGTTTAAA
CTCCCCAGCATGCCTGCTATTGTCTTCCCAATCCTCCCCCTTGCTGTCCTGCCCCACCCCACCCCCCAGA
ATAGAATGACACCTACTCAGACAATGCGATGCAATTTCCTCATTTTATTAGGAAAGGACAGTGAGAGTGG
CACCTTCCAGGGTCAAGGAAGGCACGGGGGAGGGGCAAACAACAGATGGCTGGCAACTAGAAGGCACTAA
AGTCGGAGAATTCATTCCCGGGGGAAAAAGATCTTTAGGCGCCGGTGGAGGGGCGGCCCTCGGCGCGCTC
GTACTGTTCCACGATGGTGTAGTCCTCGTTGTGGGAGGTGATGTCCAGCTTGATGTCGGTCTTGTAGGCG
CCGGGCAGCTGCACGGGCTTCTTGGCCATGTAGGTGGTCTTGACCTCGGCGTCGTAGTGGCCGCCGTCCT
TCAGCTTCAGCCTCATCTTGATCTCGCCCTTCAGGGCGCCGTCCTCGGGGTACATCCGCTCGGTGGAGGC
CTCCCAGCCCATGGTCTTCTTCTGCATTACGGGGCCGTCGGAGGGGAAGTTGGTGCCGCGCAGCTTCACC
TTGTAGATGAACTCGCCGTCCTGCAGGGAGGAGTCCTGGGTCACGGTCACCACGCCGCCATCCTCGAAGT
TCATCACGCGCTCCCACTTGAAGCCCTCGGGGAAGGACAGCTTCAAGTAGTCGGGGATGTCGGCGGGGTG
CTTCACGTAGGCCTTGGAGCCGTACTGGAACTGAGGGGACAGGATGTCCCAGGCGAAGGGCAGGGGGCCG
CCCTTGGTCACCTTCAGCTTGGCGGTCTGGGTGCCCTCGTAGGGGCGGCCCTCGCCCTCGCCCTCGATCT
CGAACTCGTGGCCGTTCACGGAGCCCTCCATGCGCACCTTGAAGCGCATGAACTCCTTGATGACATTAAC
CCTAGAAAGATAATCATATTGTGACGTACGTTAAAGATAATCATGCGTAAAATTGACGCATGTCCGGAGC
CGTAGATATCGGAAAGAAAGCGGCCGCTGCAGGTCGAGGGATCTCCATAAGAGAAGAGGGACAGCTATGA
CTGGGAGTAGTCAGGAGAGGAGGAAAAATCTGGCTAGTAAAACATGTAAGGAAAATTTTAGGGATGTTAA
AGAAAAAAATAACACAAAACAAAATATAAAAAAAATCTAACCTCAAGTCAAGGCTTTTCTATGGAATAAG
GAATGGACAGCAGGGGGCTGTTTCATATACTGATGACCTCTTTATAGCCAACCTTTGTTCATGGCAGCCA
GCATATGGGCATATGTTGCCAAACTCTAAACCAAATACTCATTCTGATGTTTTAAATGATTTGCCCTCCC
ATATGTCCTTCCGAGTGAGAGACACAAAAAATTCCAACACACTATTGCAATGAAAATAAATTTCCTTTAT
TAGCCAGAAGTCAGATGCTCAAGGGGCTTCATGATGTCCCCATAATTTTTGGCAGAGGGAAAAAGATCTC
AGTGGTATTTGTGAGCCAGGGCATTGGCCACACCAGCCACCACCTTCTGATAGGCAGCCTGCACCTGAGG
AGTGAATTAGAAGCTTTGAGCAAAAGGCCAGCAAAAGGCCAGGAACCGTAAAAAGGCCGCGTTGCTGGCG
TTTTTCCATAGGCTCCGCCCCCCTGACGAGCATCACAAAAATCGACGCTCAAGTCAGAGGTGGCGAAACC
CGACAGGACTATAAAGATACCAGGCGTTTCCCCCTGGAAGCTCCCTCGTGCGCTCTCCTGTTCCGACCCT
GCCGCTTACCGGATACCTGTCCGCCTTTCTCCCTTCGGGAAGCGTGGCGCTTTCTCATAGCTCACGCTGT
AGGTATCTCAGTTCGGTGTAGGTCGTTCGCTCCAAGCTGGGCTGTGTGCACGAACCCCCCGTTCAGCCCG
ACCGCTGCGCCTTATCCGGTAACTATCGTCTTGAGTCCAACCCGGTAAGACACGACTTATCGCCACTGGC
AGCAGCCACTGGTAACAGGATTAGCAGAGCGAGGTATGTAGGCGGTGCTACAGAGTTCTTGAAGTGGTGG
CCTAACTACGGCTACACTAGAAGAACAGTATTTGGTATCTGCGCTCTGCTGAAGCCAGTTACCTTCGGAA
AAAGAGTTGGTAGCTCTTGATCCGGCAAACAAACCACCGCTGGTAGCGGTGGTTTTTTTGTTTGCAAGCA
GCAGATTACGCGCAGAAAAAAAGGATCTCAAGAAGATCCTTTGATCTTTTCTACGGGGTCTGACGCTCAG
TGGAACGAAAACTCACGTTAAGGGATTTTGGTCATGAGATTATCAAAAAGGATCTTCACCTAGATCCTTT
TAAATTAAAAATGAAGTTTTAAATCAATCTAAAGTATATATGAGTAAACTTGGTCTGACAGTTACCAATG
CTTAATCAGTGAGGCACCTATCTCAGCGATCTGTCTATTTCGTTCATCCATAGTTGCCTGACTCCCCGTC
GTGTAGATAACTACGATACGGGAGGGCTTACCATCTGGCCCCAGTGCTGCAATGATACCGCGAGACCCAC
GCTCACCGGCTCCAGATTTATCAGCAATAAACCAGCCAGCCGGAAGGGCCGAGCGCAGAAGTGGTCCTGC
AACTTTATCCGCCTCCATCCAGTCTATTAATTGTTGCCGGGAAGCTAGAGTAAGTAGTTCGCCAGTTAAT
AGTTTGCGCAACGTTGTTGCCATTGCTACAGGCATCGTGGTGTCACGCTCGTCGTTTGGTATGGCTTCAT
TCAGCTCCGGTTCCCAACGATCAAGGCGAGTTACATGATCCCCCATGTTGTGCAAAAAAGCGGTTAGCTC
CTTCGGTCCTCCGATCGTTGTCAGAAGTAAGTTGGCCGCAGTGTTATCACTCATGGTTATGGCAGCACTG
CATAATTCTCTTACTGTCATGCCATCCGTAAGATGCTTTTCTGTGACTGGTGAGTACTCAACCAAGTCAT
TCTGAGAATAGTGTATGCGGCGACCGAGTTGCTCTTGCCCGGCGTCAATACGGGATAATACCGCGCCACA
TAGCAGAACTTTAAAAGTGCTCATCATTGGAAAACGTTCTTCGGGGCGAAAACTCTCAAGGATCTTACCG
CTGTTGAGATCCAGTTCGATGTAACCCACTCGTGCACCCAACTGATCTTCAGCATCTTTTACTTTCACCA
GCGTTTCTGGGTGAGCAAAAACAGGAAGGCAAAATGCCGCAAAAAAGGGAATAAGGGCGACACGGAAATG
TTGAATACTCATACTCTTCCTTTTTCAATATTATTGAAGCATTTATCAGGGTTATTGTCTCATGAGCGGA
TACATATTTGAATGTATTTAGAAAAATAAACAAATAGGGGTTCCGCGCACATTTCCCCGAAAAGTGCCAC
CTGACGTCCCAATGATATCATTTAAATGTC
Features (pLannotate 1.2.2; 10 found; start..end, strand, type, name):
      1..380     +  enhancer       CMV enhancer: human cytomegalovirus immediate early enhancer
    382..657     +  promoter       chicken β-actin promoter: No description available
    658..1674    +  intron         chimeric intron: chimera between introns from chicken β-actin and rabbit β-globin
   1822..2027    -  polyA_signal   bGH poly(A) signal: bovine growth hormone polyadenylation signal
   2068..2736    -  CDS            mRFP1: mRFP1 is a basic (constitutively fluorescent) red fluorescent protein published in 2002, derived from Discosoma sp.. It is reported to be a somewhat slowly-maturing monomer with low acid sensitivity.
   3166..3221    -  polyA_signal   β-globin poly(A) signal: rabbit β-globin polyadenylation signal (Gil and Proudfoot, 1987)
   3292..3366    -  CDS            HBB (fragment): HBB_PONPY - Experimental evidence at transcript level: Swiss-Prot protein existence level 2. Involved in oxygen transport from the lung to the various peripheral tissues. From Pongo pygmaeus (Bornean orangutan).
   3433..4021    -  rep_origin     ori: high-copy-number ColE1/pMB1/pBR322/pUC origin of replication
   4192..5052    -  CDS            AmpR: β-lactamase; bla; confers resistance to ampicillin, carbenicillin, and related antibiotics
   5053..5157    -  promoter       AmpR promoter: bla
