[The description below was written by a language model from this plasmid's Addgene catalogue record and pLannotate feature annotations shown in this document.]
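Description:
LiOn-CAG∞RFP is a mammalian expression plasmid built on the pUC57 mini backbone, propagated in E. coli at high copy through a ColE1/pUC-type origin and selected with ampicillin via the β-lactamase gene and its native promoter. It belongs to the LiOn family of vectors, which use an integration-coupled translational switch so that the reporter is expressed only after the piggyBac transposase has acted on the plasmid.

The annotated layout reflects this logic. The CAG promoter (CMV immediate-early enhancer, chicken β-actin promoter and chimeric β-actin/β-globin intron) reads in the forward direction. The mRFP1 coding sequence and its bovine growth hormone polyadenylation signal lie downstream on the opposite strand, so in the episomal plasmid the promoter and the red fluorescent protein gene are not arranged for productive expression. A rabbit β-globin polyadenylation signal with an adjoining β-globin fragment sits further along, also on the reverse strand. The piggyBac transposon ends that must mediate the rearrangement are not picked up in either feature table, so their exact positions, and the way transposition reconstitutes a functional CAG-driven mRFP1 unit, are not given in the record. The depositor and sequencing-derived records differ slightly in length (5,201 versus 5,210 nt) but show the same features in the same order.

The intended use is to mark cells that have undergone genomic transgene integration, with red fluorescence reporting transposition rather than transient episomal expression; the associated work applied this to neural stem cell transgenesis. The mRFP1 here carries an accidental H210P substitution. The protein appears functional, but the depositor points users to a sibling construct, LiOn*-CAG∞RFP, which encodes unmodified mRFP1.
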