Addgene plasmid #154016: LiOn-CAG∞RFP
Purpose: Vector based on the LiOn integration-coupled translational switch (Kumamoto et al bioRxiv 2019) expressing the fluorescent protein mRFP1 from a CAG promoter upon action of the piggyBac transposase
Depositing lab: Jean Livet. Depositing organization: INSERM U968, Institut de la Vision. Publication: Direct Readout of Neural Stem Cell Transgenesis with an Integration-Coupled Gene Expression Switch. Kumamoto T, Maurinot F, Barry-Martinet R, Vaslin C, Vandormael-Pournin S, Le M, Lerat M, Niculescu D, Cohen-Tannoudji M, Rebsam A, Loulier K, Nedelec S, Tozer S, Livet J. Neuron. 2020 Aug 19;107(4):617-630.e6. doi: 10.1016/j.neuron.2020.05.038. Epub 2020 Jun 18. PubMed 32559415.
Backbone
  Vector backbone: pUC57 mini
  Vector type: Mammalian Expression
Growth in bacteria
  Bacterial resistance: Ampicillin, 100 μg/mL
  Growth temperature: 37°C
  Growth strain: DH5alpha
  Copy number: High Copy
Gene/Insert
  Gene/Insert name: mRFP1 (alt name: RFP)
  Species: Synthetic
  Mutation: H210P
  Promoter: CAG
  Cloning method: Gibson Cloning
  Sequencing primers: 5′ pCAGGS-5
Terms and licenses: Academic/Nonprofit Terms; Industry Terms: Not Available to Industry
Depositor comments: mRFP1 in this plasmid was found to bear an accidental H210P point mutation. While the protein appears functional, users may turn to Plasmid 154019: LiOn*-CAG∞RFP which fulfills a similar purpose and expresses an unmodified mRFP1.
How to cite: LiOn-CAG∞RFP was a gift from Jean Livet (Addgene plasmid # 154016 ; http://n2t.net/addgene:154016 ; RRID:Addgene_154016)
